>Addgene plasmid #158889 | JGI_017971 | addgene full sequence | sequence record 317612 | Addgene NGS Result
GGAATTGTGAGCGGATAACAATTCCCCTCTAGAAATAATTTTGTTTAACTTTAAGAAGGAGATATACCAT
GGGCAGCAGCCATCATCATCATCATCACAGCAGCGGCCTGGTGCCGCGCGGCAGCCATATGAAATATAAT
AACGTTGTCATCGAAGATTATGCCTACATAGAACCGCCGGAAATCCTGACCAGCGACAAATTGGAAGAGT
TGTTAGGTCCCATCTATACCCGTCTGAAACTGCCTCATGGACGTCTTGAACTCATGACAGGTATTAAGAG
CCGTGGCTTTTGGCCCAATTCTACGCGTCCTTCGAGCATCGCAACAGAAGCGGGCAATAAACTGCTAGAT
AAACTGTCGAAAAAGGGTATTAAGAAAGGTGACATAAATCTGCTTATCAATAGCAGTGTGTGCCGTGACT
TCTTAGAGCCGTCTACTGCATCAGTTATACATGCGAACTTGGAAATGCCATCAGAATGCATGCTTTTTGA
TATAAGCAACGCGTGTCTTGGCATGGTCTCAGCCTGGGAAATCGTGGCTAATATGATCGAAACTGGTGCC
ATTAAACGTGCGATTATTTTAAGCGGAGAGAATAGTGCACCACTGTTGGACAATACCATTAAAACACTTA
ACGAAGACCAAAGTATTACGCGAAAATCAGTGAAAAAGTATTTTGCAAACCTCACCATTGGATCTGCGGG
TGTTGCATACTGCTTATCCCATAAGGATGAAGCTCCGAATGCACCCAGGATCACCTCCATAACCAATCGT
TCAGATTCAAAGGCTAATAAACTTTGCCAGGGTGATGGTAATCCCGAGTCCTTAGTTATGGAGACCGATT
CCGAAGAGCTTCTCAAATATGGCAAAGCCTTAGCTAAAAAGACGTTCGATGATAGCGGACTGAATCCCAA
GGAAATTGATATTGTGATTGGTCATCAAGTGGGTAAAGCGCATAAAGAAGTCGTGCTCGGCAAACTGGGA
CTGAACAAACACGATACATTCGACACCTTCGACACACTGGGGAATACTGGTAGTGCAGCCTTACCAATAA
CGCTGGCTAAGATGAATGATGTTAAAGGGATTGAGAAAGGCAAAAAGATCGCGCTGGTAGGCATTGGCAG
TGGTCTTTCTTGTTCAGTGCTGGGTGTCACTTGGTGACTCGAGCACCACCACCACCACCACTGAGATCCG
GCTGCTAACAAAGCCCGAAAGGAAGCTGAGTTGGCTGCTGCCACCGCTGAGCAATAACTAGCATAACCCC
TTGGGGCCTCTAAACGGGTCTTGAGGGGTTTTTTGCTGAAAGGAGGAACTATATCCGGATTGGCGAATGG
G
[124 nt withheld, positions 1332-1455]
C
[91 nt withheld, positions 1457-1547]
A
[49 nt withheld, positions 1549-1597]
CCTTTGACGTTGGAGTCCACGTTCTTT
[37 nt withheld, positions 1625-1661]
ACCCTATCTCGGTCTATTCTTTTGATTTATAAGGGATTTTGCCGATTTCGGCCTATTGGTTAAAAAATGA
GCTGATTTAACAAAAATTTAACGCGAATTTTAACAAAATATTAACGCTTACAATTTAGGTGGCACTTTTC
GGGGAAATGTGCGCGGAACCCCTATTTGTTTATTTTTCTAAATACATTCAAATATGTATCCGCTCATGAA
TTAATTCTTAGAAAAACTCATCGAGCATCAAATGAAACTGCAATTTATTCATATCAGGATTATCAATACC
ATATTTTTGAAAAAGCCGTTTCTGTAATGAAGGAGAAAACTCACCGAGGCAGTTCCATAGGATGGCAAGA
TCCTGGTATCGGTCTGCGATTCCGACTCGTCCAACATCAATACAACCTATTAATTTCCCCTCGTCAAAAA
TAAGGTTATCAAGTGAGAAATCACCATGAGTGACGACTGAATCCGGTGAGAATGGCAAAAGTTTATGCAT
TTCTTTCCAGACTTGTTCAACAGGCCAGCCATTACGCTCGTCATCAAAATCACTCGCATCAACCAAACCG
TTATTCATTCGTGATTGCGCCTGAGCGAGACGAAATACGCGATCGCTGTTAAAAGGACAATTACAAACAG
GAATCGAATGCAACCGGCGCAGGAACACTGCCAGCGCATCAACAATATTTTCACCTGAATCAGGATATTC
TTCTAATACCTGGAATGCTGTTTTCCCGGGGATCGCAGTGGTGAGTAACCATGCATCATCAGGAGTACGG
ATAAAATGCTTGATGGTCGGAAGAGGCATAAATTCCGTCAGCCAGTTTAGTCTGACCATCTCATCTGTAA
CATCATTGGCAACGCTACCTTTGCCATGTTTCAGAAACAACTCTGGCGCATCGGGCTTCCCATACAATCG
ATAGATTGTCGCACCTGATTGCCCGACATTATCGCGAGCCCATTTATACCCATATAAATCAGCATCCATG
TTGGAATTTAATCGCGGCCTAGAGCAAGACGTTTCCCGTTGAATATGGCTCATAACACCCCTTGTATTAC
TGTTTATGTAAGCAGACAGTTTTATTGTTCATGACCAAAATCCCTTAACGTGAGTTTTCGTTCCACTGAG
CGTCAGACCCCGTAGAAAAGATCAAAGGATCTTCTTGAGATCCTTTTTTTCTGCGCGTAATCTGCTGCTT
GCAAACAAAAAAACCACCGCTACCAGCGGTGGTTTGTTTGCCGGATCAAGAGCTACCAACTCTTTTTCCG
AAGGTAACTGGCTTCAGCAGAGCGCAGATACCAAATACTGTCCTTCTAGTGTAGCCGTAGTTAGGCCACC
ACTTCAAGAACTCTGTAGCACCGCCTACATACCTCGCTCTGCTAATCCTGTTACCAGTGGCTGCTGCCAG
TGGCGATAAGTCGTGTCTTACCGGGTTGGACTCAAGACGATAGTTACCGGATAAGGCGCAGCGGTCGGGC
TGAACGGGGGGTTCGTGCACACAGCCCAGCTTGGAGCGAACGACCTACACCGAACTGAGATACCTACAGC
GTGAGCTATGAGAAAGCGCCACGCTTCCCGAAGGGAGAAAGGCGGACAGGTATCCGGTAAGCGGCAGGGT
CGGAACAGGAGAGCGCACGAGGGAGCTTCCAGGGGGAAACGCCTGGTATCTTTATAGTCCTGTCGGGTTT
CGCCACCTCTGACTTGAGCGTCGATTTTTGTGATGCTCGTCAGGGGGGCGGAGCCTATGGAAAAACGCCA
GCAACGCGGCCTTTTTACGGTTCCTGGCCTTTTGCTGGCCTTTTGCTCACATGTTCTTTCCTGCGTTATC
CCCTGATTCTGTGGATAACCGTATTACCGCCTTTGAGTGAGCTGATACCGCTCGCCGCAGCCGAACGACC
GAGCGCAGCGAGTCAGTGAGCGAGGAAGCGGAAGAGCGCCTGATGCGGTATTTTCTCCTTACGCATCTGT
GCGGTATTTCACACCGCAATGGTGCACTCTCAGTACAATCTGCTCTGATGCCGCATAGTTAAGCCAGTAT
ACACTCCGCTATCGCTACGTGACTGGGTCATGGCTGCGCCCCGACACCCGCCAACACCCGCTGACGCGCC
CTGACGGGCTTGTCTGCTCCCGGCATCCGCTTACAGACAAGCTGTGACCGTCTCCGGGAGCTGCATGTGT
CAGAGGTTTTCACCGTCATCACCGAAACGCGCGAGGCAGCTGCGGTAAAGCTCATCAGCGTGGTCGTGAA
GCGATTCACAGATGTCTGCCTGTTCATCCGCGTCCAGCTCGTTGAGTTTCTCCAGAAGCGTTAATGTCTG
GCTTCTGATAAAGCGGGCCATGTTAAGGGCGGTTTTTTCCTGTTTGGTCACTGATGCCTCCGTGTAAGGG
GGATTTCTGTTCATGGGGGTAATGATACCGATGAAACGAGAGAGGATGCTCACGATACGGGTTACTGATG
ATGAACATGCCCGGTTACTGGAACGTTGTGAGGGTAAACAACTGGCGGTATGGATGCGGCGGGACCAGAG
AAAAATCACTCAGGGTCAATGCCAGCGCTTCGTTAATACAGATGTAGGTGTTCCACAGGGTAGCCAGCAG
CATCCTGCGATGCAGATCCGGAACATAATGGTGCAGGGCGCTGACTTCCGCGTTTCCAGACTTTACGAAA
CACGGAAACCGAAGACCATTCATGTTGTTGCTCAGGTCGCAGACGTTTTGCAGCAGCAGTCGCTTCACGT
TCGCTCGCGTATCGGTGATTCATTCTGCTAACCAGTAAGGCAACCCCGCCAGCCTAGCCGGGTCCTCAAC
GACAGGAGCACGATCATGCGCACCCGTGGGGCCGCCATGCCGGCGATAATGGCCTGCTTCTCGCCGAAAC
GTTTGGTGGCGGGACCAGTGACGAAGGCTTGAGCGAGGGCGTGCAAGATTCCGAATACCGCAAGCGACAG
GCCGATCATCGTCGCGCTCCAGCGAAAGCGGTCCTCGCCGAAAATGACCCAGAGCGCTGCCGGCACCTGT
CCTACGAGTTGCATGATAAAGAAGACAGTCATAAGTGCGGCGACGATAGTCATGCCCCGCGCCCACCGGA
AGGAGCTGACTGGGTTGAAGGCTCTCAAGGGCATCGGTCGAGATCCCGGTGCCTAATGAGTGAGCTAACT
TACATTAATTGCGTTGCGCTCACTGCCCGCTTTCCAGTCGGGAAACCTGTCGTGCCAGCTGCATTAATGA
ATCGGCCAACGCGCGGGGAGAGGCGGTTTGCGTATTGGGCGCCAGGGTGGTTTTTCTTTTCACCAGTGAG
ACGGGCAACAGCTGATTGCCCTTCACCGCCTGGCCCTGAGAGAGTTGCAGCAAGCGGTCCACGCTGGTTT
GCCCCAGCAGGCGAAAATCCTGTTTGATGGTGGTTAACGGCGGGATATAACATGAGCTGTCTTCGGTATC
GTCGTATCCCACTACCGAGATATCCGCACCAACGCGCAGCCCGGACTCGGTAATGGCGCGCATTGCGCCC
AGCGCCATCTGATCGTTGGCAACCAGCATCGCAGTGGGAACGATGCCCTCATTCAGCATTTGCATGGTTT
GTTGAAAACCGGACATGGCACTCCAGTCGCCTTCCCGTTCCGCTATCGGCTGAATTTGATTGCGAGTGAG
ATATTTATGCCAGCCAGCCAGACGCAGACGCGCCGAGACAGAACTTAATGGGCCCGCTAACAGCGCGATT
TGCTGGTGACCCAATGCGACCAGATGCTCCACGCCCAGTCGCGTACCGTCTTCATGGGAGAAAATAATAC
TGTTGATGGGTGTCTGGTCAGAGACATCAAGAAATAACGCCGGAACATTAGTGCAGGCAGCTTCCACAGC
AATGGCATCCTGGTCATCCAGCGGATAGTTAATGATCAGCCCACTGACGCGTTGCGCGAGAAGATTGTGC
ACCGCCGCTTTACAGGCTTCGACGCCGCTTCGTTCTACCATCGACACCACCACGCTGGCACCCAGTTGAT
CGGCGCGAGATTTAATCGCCGCGACAATTTGCGACGGCGCGTGCAGGGCCAGACTGGAGGTGGCAACGCC
AATCAGCAACGACTGTTTGCCCGCCAGTTGTTGTGCCACGCGGTTGGGAATGTAATTCAGCTCCGCCATC
GCCGCTTCCACTTTTTCCCGCGTTTTCGCAGAAACGTGGCTGGCCTGGTTCACCACGCGGGAAACGGTCT
GATAAGAGACACCGGCATACTCTGCGACATCGTATAACGTTACTGGTTTCACATTCACCACCCTGAATTG
ACTCTCTTCCGGGCGCTATCATGCCATACCGCGAAAGGTTTTGCGCCATTCGATGGTGTCCGGGATCTCG
ACGCTCTCCCTTATGCGACTCCTGCATTAGGAAGCAGCCCAGTAGTAGGTTGAGGCCGTTGAGCACCGCC
GCCGCAAGGAATGGTGCATGCAAGGAGATGGCGCCCAACAGTCCCCCGGCCACGGGGCCTGCCACCATAC
CCACGCCGAAACAAGCGCTCATGAGCCCGAAGTGGCGAGCCCGATCTTCCCCATCGGTGATGTCGGCGAT
ATAGGCGCCAGCAACCGCACCTGTGGCGCCGGTGATGCCGGCCACGATGCGTCCGGCGTAGAGGATCGAG
ATCTCGATCCCGCGAAATTAATACGACTCACTATAGG
Features (pLannotate 1.2.2; 20 found; start..end, strand, type, name):
      1..25      +  protein_bind   lac operator: The lac repressor binds to the lac operator to inhibit transcription in E. coli. This inhibition can be relieved by adding lactose or isopropyl-β-D-thiogalactopyranoside (IPTG). lac repressor encoded by lacI
     40..62      +  RBS            RBS: efficient ribosome binding site from bacteriophage T7 gene 10 (Olins and Rangwala, 1989)
     81..97      +  CDS            capTEV™ (fragment): composite tag for in vivo biotinylation, TEV protease cleavage, and 6xHis tagging
    108..125     +  CDS            thrombin site: thrombin recognition and cleavage site
   1164..1181    +  CDS            9xHis (fragment): 9xHis affinity tag
   1191..1240    +  CDS            SET1 (fragment): solubility-enhancement tag derived from T7 phage gene 10B
   1248..1295    +  terminator     T7 terminator: transcription terminator for bacteriophage T7 RNA polymerase
   1332..1760    +  rep_origin     f1 ori (sequence partly withheld): f1 bacteriophage origin of replication; arrow indicates direction of (+) strand synthesis
   1813..1870    +  promoter       AmpR promoter (fragment): bla
   1879..2694    -  CDS            KanR: aminoglycoside phosphotransferase; aph(3')-Ia; confers resistance to kanamycin in bacteria or G418 (Geneticin®) in eukaryotes
   2816..3404    +  rep_origin     ori: high-copy-number ColE1/pMB1/pBR322/pUC origin of replication
   3590..3729    -  misc_feature   bom: basis of mobility region from pBR322
   3831..4022    -  CDS            rop: Rop protein, which maintains plasmids at low copy number; rop
   4039..4419    +  CDS            YPB1_ECOLX: Protein predicted: Swiss-Prot protein existence level 4. From Escherichia coli.
   4491..4782    -  CDS            TcR (fragment): tetracycline efflux protein; tet; confers resistance to tetracycline
   4797..4818    -  protein_bind   CAP binding site: CAP binding activates transcription in the presence of cAMP. E. coli catabolite activator protein
   4831..5913    -  CDS            lacI: lac repressor; lacI; The lac repressor binds to the lac operator to inhibit transcription in E. coli. This inhibition can be relieved by adding lactose or isopropyl-β-D-thiogalactopyranoside (IPTG).
   5914..5991    -  promoter       lacI promoter: lacI
   5999..6278    -  CDS            TcR (fragment): tetracycline efflux protein; tet; confers resistance to tetracycline
   6300..6318    +  promoter       T7 promoter: promoter for bacteriophage T7 RNA polymerase
