[The description below was written by a language model from this plasmid's Addgene catalogue record and pLannotate feature annotations shown in this document.]
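Description:
JGI_017971 is a bacterial expression plasmid built on the pET28b backbone, carrying a synthetic open reading frame designated WP_021267235_1 that was inserted by Gibson assembly into the NdeI/XhoI-opened vector. The name resembles a protein database accession, but the record does not state the function or source organism of the encoded protein. It lists the species only as synthetic and gives the broad project purpose as hydrocarbon structures for fuels and chemicals. The insert itself is not annotated in the feature table. It presumably occupies the roughly 1 kb unannotated gap between the thrombin site and the downstream His-tag sequence.

The expression cassette follows the standard pET arrangement. A T7 promoter, which sits at the end of the linearised record and so lies directly upstream of the first feature on the circular plasmid, is followed by a lac operator and the T7 gene 10 ribosome binding site. Next come a short His-tag-like fragment and a thrombin cleavage site, consistent with the N-terminal His-thrombin leader of pET28. A second His-tag fragment and the T7 terminator lie after the insert region, but the table does not show whether the C-terminal tag is in frame with the insert or cut off by a stop codon. The plasmid-borne lacI gene, driven by its own promoter, supplies repressor, so transcription is IPTG-inducible in hosts that provide T7 RNA polymerase.

Selection is by kanamycin through the aph(3')-Ia gene. Replication relies on a pBR322-type ColE1 origin accompanied by bom and rop, although the catalogue lists the plasmid as high copy, and an f1 origin is also present. The tetracycline-resistance, SET1 and capTEV fragments are short partial matches, probably backbone remnants rather than functional elements. The construct appears suited to recombinant production and affinity purification of the encoded protein in E. coli.
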