Addgene plasmid #158889: JGI_017971
Purpose: Hydrocarbon Structures for Fuels and Chemicals
Depositing lab: Joint Genome Institute.
Backbone
  Vector backbone: pET28b
  Vector type: Synthetic Biology
Growth in bacteria
  Bacterial resistance: Kanamycin, 50 μg/mL
  Growth temperature: 37°C
  Growth strain: Top10
  Copy number: High Copy
Gene/Insert
  Gene/Insert name: WP_021267235_1 (alt name: Batch220_p032)
  Species: Synthetic
  Cloning method: Gibson Cloning
Terms and licenses: Academic/Nonprofit Terms; Industry Terms: Not Available to Industry
Depositor comments: pET28b_NdeIXhoI vector with WP_021267235_1 insert, JGI ICE Registry: https://registry.jgi.doe.gov/entry/17971
How to cite: JGI_017971 was a gift from Joint Genome Institute (Addgene plasmid # 158889 ; http://n2t.net/addgene:158889 ; RRID:Addgene_158889)
