>Addgene plasmid #158889 | JGI_017971 | depositor partial sequence | sequence record 306599 | gene insert with vector overlaps
AGCAGCGGCCTGGTGCCGCGCGGCAGCCATATGAAATATAATAACGTTGTCATCGAAGATTATGCCTACA
TAGAACCGCCGGAAATCCTGACCAGCGACAAATTGGAAGAGTTGTTAGGTCCCATCTATACCCGTCTGAA
ACTGCCTCATGGACGTCTTGAACTCATGACAGGTATTAAGAGCCGTGGCTTTTGGCCCAATTCTACGCGT
CCTTCGAGCATCGCAACAGAAGCGGGCAATAAACTGCTAGATAAACTGTCGAAAAAGGGTATTAAGAAAG
GTGACATAAATCTGCTTATCAATAGCAGTGTGTGCCGTGACTTCTTAGAGCCGTCTACTGCATCAGTTAT
ACATGCGAACTTGGAAATGCCATCAGAATGCATGCTTTTTGATATAAGCAACGCGTGTCTTGGCATGGTC
TCAGCCTGGGAAATCGTGGCTAATATGATCGAAACTGGTGCCATTAAACGTGCGATTATTTTAAGCGGAG
AGAATAGTGCACCACTGTTGGACAATACCATTAAAACACTTAACGAAGACCAAAGTATTACGCGAAAATC
AGTGAAAAAGTATTTTGCAAACCTCACCATTGGATCTGCGGGTGTTGCATACTGCTTATCCCATAAGGAT
GAAGCTCCGAATGCACCCAGGATCACCTCCATAACCAATCGTTCAGATTCAAAGGCTAATAAACTTTGCC
AGGGTGATGGTAATCCCGAGTCCTTAGTTATGGAGACCGATTCCGAAGAGCTTCTCAAATATGGCAAAGC
CTTAGCTAAAAAGACGTTCGATGATAGCGGACTGAATCCCAAGGAAATTGATATTGTGATTGGTCATCAA
GTGGGTAAAGCGCATAAAGAAGTCGTGCTCGGCAAACTGGGACTGAACAAACACGATACATTCGACACCT
TCGACACACTGGGGAATACTGGTAGTGCAGCCTTACCAATAACGCTGGCTAAGATGAATGATGTTAAAGG
GATTGAGAAAGGCAAAAAGATCGCGCTGGTAGGCATTGGCAGTGGTCTTTCTTGTTCAGTGCTGGGTGTC
ACTTGGTGACTCGAGCACCACCACCACCACCACTGAGATCCG
